Addgene plasmid #115162: PLJR962
Purpose: Sth1 dCas9 TetR and KanR L5 Int attP for M. smegmatis
Depositing lab: Sarah Fortune. Depositing organization: Harvard School of Public Health. Publication: Programmable transcriptional repression in mycobacteria using an orthogonal CRISPR interference platform. Rock JM, Hopkins FF, Chavez A, Diallo M, Chase MR, Gerrick ER, Pritchard JR, Church GM, Rubin EJ, Sassetti CM, Schnappinger D, Fortune SM. Nat Microbiol. 2017 Feb 6;2:16274. doi: 10.1038/nmicrobiol.2016.274. PubMed 28165460.
Backbone
  Vector backbone: custom design
  Vector type: Unspecified
Growth in bacteria
  Bacterial resistance: Kanamycin, 50 μg/mL
  Growth temperature: 37°C
  Growth strain: DH5alpha
  Copy number: Low Copy
Gene/Insert 1
  Gene/Insert name: Sth1 sgRNA scaffold
  Species: Streptcoccus thermophilus
  Insert size (bp): 101
Gene/Insert 2
  Gene/Insert name: Sth1 dCas9 (alt name: nuclease-dead dcas9 allele)
  Species: Streptcoccus thermophilus
  Insert size (bp): 3366
Gene/Insert 3
  Gene/Insert name: TetR (alt name: Tet repressor protein)
  Insert size (bp): 624
Gene/Insert 4
  Gene/Insert name: L5 attP
  Insert size (bp): 43
Gene/Insert 5
  Gene/Insert name: L5 Int
  Insert size (bp): 1116
Gene/Insert 6
  Gene/Insert name: KanR (alt name: Kanamycin resistance protein)
  Insert size (bp): 816
Terms and licenses: Academic/Nonprofit Terms; Industry Terms: Not Available to Industry
Depositor comments: The group constructed this plasmid in a BSL1 laboratory for the purpose of expressing them in BSL2 organism (such as M. smegmatis) or BSL3 (such as M. tuberculosis). Otherwise, if it's only in E. coli, then it is BSL1.
How to cite: PLJR962 was a gift from Sarah Fortune (Addgene plasmid # 115162 ; http://n2t.net/addgene:115162 ; RRID:Addgene_115162)
