[The description below was written by a language model from this plasmid's Addgene catalogue record and pLannotate feature annotations shown in this document.]
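Description:
PLJR962 is an 8.9 kb custom-built, integrating CRISPR interference (CRISPRi) plasmid designed for programmable transcriptional repression in mycobacteria, specifically Mycobacterium smegmatis. It is propagated in E. coli through a ColE1/pMB1-type origin; the annotation tool labels this origin as high-copy, whereas the catalogue lists the plasmid as low copy. Selection in both E. coli and mycobacteria relies on an aph(3')-Ia kanamycin resistance gene. No mycobacterial replication origin is annotated. Instead, the plasmid carries the mycobacteriophage L5 integrase gene and, according to the catalogue, the L5 attP site. Together these direct site-specific, single-copy insertion into the mycobacterial chromosome. The short attP element itself was not picked up in the feature table.

The payload has three functional parts. A nuclease-dead allele of the Streptococcus thermophilus CRISPR1 Cas9 (Sth1 dCas9, about 3.4 kb) sits downstream of a promoter region containing tet operator sequences and is followed by an rrnB T2 terminator. A separate cassette, insulated by an rrnB T1 terminator fragment, places the Sth1 sgRNA scaffold behind another tet operator-bearing promoter. The record lists only the scaffold and no targeting spacer, suggesting an empty backbone into which a user-chosen guide is added. A constitutively encoded TetR repressor holds both promoters off until a tetracycline-class inducer releases it, so dCas9 and the guide RNA are co-induced. The dCas9–sgRNA complex then binds the targeted gene and blocks its transcription without cutting DNA. The exact promoters are only partially matched by the annotation and are not named in the catalogue fields. The construct is used for inducible gene knockdown and the study of essential genes in M. smegmatis.
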