Features (pLannotate 1.2.2; 15 found; start..end, strand, type, name):
      4..53      +  terminator     rrnB T1 terminator (fragment): transcription terminator T1 from the E. coli rrnB gene
    138..155     +  promoter       PLtetO-1 promoter (fragment): modified phage lambda PL promoter with tet operator sites (Lutz and Bujard, 1997)
    204..264     +  misc_RNA       St1 gRNA scaffold (fragment): guide RNA scaffold for the Streptococcus thermophilus CRISPR/Cas9 system (Esvelt et al., 2013)
    496..1084    -  rep_origin     ori: high-copy-number ColE1/pMB1/pBR322/pUC origin of replication
   1132..1181    +  terminator     rrnB T1 terminator (fragment): transcription terminator T1 from the E. coli rrnB gene
   1261..1287    +  promoter       PLtetO-1 promoter (fragment): modified phage lambda PL promoter with tet operator sites (Lutz and Bujard, 1997)
   1297..1316    +  promoter       tight TRE promoter (fragment): Tet-responsive promoter PTight, consisting of seven tet operator sequences followed by the minimal CMV promoter
   1329..4691    +  CDS            cas9-1: CAS9A_STRTD - Also known as csn1. Experimental evidence at protein level: Swiss-Prot protein existence level 1. CRISPR (clustered regularly interspaced short palindromic repeat) is an adaptive immune system that provides protection against mobile genetic elements (viruses, transposable elements and conjugative plasmids). CRISPR clusters contain spacers, sequences complementary to antecedent mobile elements, and target invading nucleic acids. CRISPR clusters are transcribed and processed into CRISPR RNA (crRNA). In type II CRISPR systems correct processing of pre-crRNA requires a trans- encoded
   4795..4822    +  terminator     rrnB T2 terminator: transcription terminator T2 from the E. coli rrnB gene
   4886..4990    +  CDS            Y4104_STRCO (fragment): Protein inferred from homology: Swiss-Prot protein existence level 3. From Streptomyces coelicolor (strain ATCC BAA-471 / A3(2) / M145).
   5212..5832    +  CDS            tetR: TETR2_ECOLX - Experimental evidence at protein level: Swiss-Prot protein existence level 1. TetR is the repressor of the tetracycline resistance element; its N-terminal region forms a helix-turn-helix structure and binds DNA. Binding of tetracycline to TetR reduces the repressor affinity for the tetracycline resistance gene (tetA) promoter operator sites. From Escherichia coli.
   6434..7546    +  CDS            33: VINT_BPML5 - Also known as int. Protein inferred from homology: Swiss-Prot protein existence level 3. Integrase is necessary for integration of the phage into the host genome by site-specific recombination. From Mycobacterium phage L5 (Mycobacteriophage L5).
   7608..7712    -  CDS            32 (fragment): VG32_BPML5 - Protein predicted: Swiss-Prot protein existence level 4. From Mycobacterium phage L5 (Mycobacteriophage L5).
   7849..8664    +  CDS            KanR: aminoglycoside phosphotransferase; aph(3')-Ia; confers resistance to kanamycin in bacteria or G418 (Geneticin®) in eukaryotes
   8805..8876    +  CDS            TRA2_ECOLX (fragment): Protein predicted: Swiss-Prot protein existence level 4. Required for transposition of transposon Tn903. From Escherichia coli.
>Addgene plasmid #115162 | PLJR962 | addgene full sequence | sequence record 222096 | Addgene NGS Result
AATAAACGAAAGGCTCAGTCGAAAGACTGGGCCTTTCGTTTATCTGTTGTTTGAAAAAAAAAAGCGCCGC
AACTGCGGCGCTTTTTTTTTTGAATTCTCTGACCAGGGAAAATAGCCCTCTGACCTGGGGATTTGCGATC
CCTATCAGTGATAGATATAATCTGGGAGGAGACGATTAATGCGTCTCGGTTTTTGTACTCGAAAGAAGCT
ACAAAGATAAGGCTTCATGCCGAAATCAACACCCTGTCATTTTATGGCAGGGTGTTTTTTTTTTGTCGAC
TTGGGGACCCTAGAGGTCCCCTTTTTTATTTTTTTGGATGAAGAGCATTATCAATGGCTCTTCACAGGAA
GCTTAAAAAAAAAAGCCCCGCGATTGCGGGGCTTTTTTTTTTTAATACGGTTATCCACAGAATCAGGGGA
TAACGCAGGAAAGAACATGTGAGCAAAAGGCCAGCAAAAGGCCAGGAACCGTAAAAAGGCCGCGTTGCTG
GCGTTTTTCCATAGGCTCCGCCCCCCTGACGAGCATCACAAAAATCGACGCTCAAGTCAGAGGTGGCGAA
ACCCGACAGGACTATAAAGATACCAGGCGTTTCCCCCTGGAAGCTCCCTCGTGCGCTCTCCTGTTCCGAC
CCTGCCGCTTACCGGATACCTGTCCGCCTTTCTCCCCTCGGGAAGCGTGGCGCTTTCTCATAGCTCACGC
TGTAGGTATCTCAGTTCGGTGTAGGTCGTTCGCTCCAAGCTGGGCTGTGTGCACGAACCCCCCGTTCAGC
CCGACCGCTGCGCCTTATCCGGTAACTATCGTCTTGAGTCCAACCCGGTAAGACACGACTTATCGCCACT
GGCAGCAGCCACTGGTAACAGGATTAGCAGAGCGAGGTATGTAGGCGGTGCTACAGAGTTCTTGAAGTGG
TGGCCTAACTACGGCTACACTAGAAGGACAGTATTTGGTATCTGCGCTCTGCTGAAGCCAGTTACCTTCG
GAAAAAGAGTTGGTAGCTCTTGATCCGGCAAACAAACCACCGCTGGTAGCGGTGGTTTTTTTGTTTGCAA
GCAGCAGATTACGCGCAGAAAAAAAGGATCTCAAGAAGATCCTTTGATCTTTTCTACGGGGTCTGACGCT
CATGGAACAATAAACGAAAGGCTCAGTCGAAAGACTGGGCCTTTCGTTTATCTGTTGTTTGAAAAAAAAA
AGCCCCGCGATTGCGGGGCTTTTTTTTTTCATATGTCTGACCAGGGAAAATAGCCCTCTGACCTGGGGAT
TTGACTTCCCTATCAGTGATAGAGATAATCTGGGAGTCCCTATCAGTGATAGAGAAGGCGGTATCGATAT
GTCGGACCTGGTGCTGGGCCTGGCCATCGGCATCGGCTCGGTGGGCGTGGGCATCCTGAACAAGGTGACC
GGCGAGATCATCCACAAGAACTCGCGCATCTTCCCGGCCGCCCAGGCCGAGAACAACCTGGTGCGCCGCA
CCAACCGCCAGGGCCGCCGCCTGGCCCGCCGCAAGAAGCACCGCCGCGTGCGCCTGAACCGCCTGTTCGA
GGAGTCGGGCCTGATCACCGACTTCACCAAGATCTCGATCAACCTGAACCCGTACCAGCTGCGCGTGAAG
GGCCTGACCGACGAGCTGTCGAACGAGGAGCTGTTCATCGCCCTGAAGAACATGGTGAAGCACCGCGGCA
TCTCGTACCTGGACGACGCCTCGGACGACGGCAACTCGTCGGTGGGCGACTACGCCCAGATCGTGAAGGA
GAACTCGAAGCAGCTGGAGACCAAGACCCCGGGCCAGATCCAGCTGGAGCGCTACCAGACCTACGGCCAG
CTGCGCGGCGACTTCACCGTGGAGAAGGACGGCAAGAAGCACCGCCTGATCAACGTGTTCCCGACCTCGG
CCTACCGCTCGGAGGCCCTGCGCATCCTGCAGACCCAGCAGGAGTTCAACCCGCAGATCACCGACGAGTT
CATCAACCGCTACCTGGAGATCCTGACCGGCAAGCGCAAGTACTACCACGGCCCGGGCAACGAGAAGTCG
CGCACCGACTACGGCCGCTACCGCACCTCGGGCGAGACCCTGGACAACATCTTCGGCATCCTGATCGGCA
AGTGCACCTTCTACCCGGACGAGTTCCGCGCCGCCAAGGCCTCGTACACCGCCCAGGAGTTCAACCTGCT
GAACGACCTGAACAACCTGACCGTGCCGACCGAGACCAAGAAGCTGTCGAAGGAGCAGAAGAACCAGATC
ATCAACTACGTGAAGAACGAGAAGGCCATGGGCCCGGCCAAGCTGTTCAAGTACATCGCCAAGCTGCTGT
CGTGCGACGTGGCCGACATCAAGGGCTACCGCATCGACAAGTCGGGCAAGGCCGAGATCCACACCTTCGA
GGCCTACCGCAAGATGAAGACCCTGGAGACCCTGGACATCGAGCAGATGGACCGCGAGACCCTGGACAAG
CTGGCCTACGTGCTGACCCTGAACACCGAGCGCGAGGGCATCCAGGAGGCCCTGGAGCACGAGTTCGCCG
ACGGCTCGTTCTCGCAGAAGCAGGTGGACGAGCTGGTGCAGTTCCGCAAGGCCAACTCGTCGATCTTCGG
CAAGGGCTGGCACAACTTCTCGGTGAAGCTGATGATGGAGCTGATCCCGGAGCTGTACGAGACCTCGGAG
GAGCAGATGACCATCCTGACCCGCCTGGGCAAGCAGAAGACCACCTCGTCGTCGAACAAGACCAAGTACA
TCGACGAGAAGCTGCTGACCGAGGAGATCTACAACCCGGTGGTGGCCAAGTCGGTGCGCCAGGCCATCAA
GATCGTGAACGCCGCCATCAAGGAGTACGGCGACTTCGACAACATCGTGATCGAGATGGCCCGCGAGACC
AACGAGGACGACGAGAAGAAGGCCATCCAGAAGATCCAGAAGGCCAACAAGGACGAGAAGGACGCCGCCA
TGCTGAAGGCCGCCAACCAGTACAACGGCAAGGCCGAGCTGCCGCACTCGGTGTTCCACGGCCACAAGCA
GCTGGCCACCAAGATCCGCCTGTGGCACCAGCAGGGCGAGCGCTGCCTGTACACCGGCAAGACCATCTCG
ATCCACGACCTGATCAACAACTCGAACCAGTTCGAGGTGGACGCCATCCTGCCGCTGTCGATCACCTTCG
ACGACTCGCTGGCCAACAAGGTGCTGGTGTACGCCACCGCCAACCAGGAGAAGGGCCAGCGCACCCCGTA
CCAGGCCCTGGACTCGATGGACGACGCCTGGTCGTTCCGCGAGCTGAAGGCCTTCGTGCGCGAGTCGAAG
ACCCTGTCGAACAAGAAGAAGGAGTACCTGCTGACCGAGGAGGACATCTCGAAGTTCGACGTGCGCAAGA
AGTTCATCGAGCGCAACCTGGTGGACACCCGCTACGCCTCGCGCGTGGTGCTGAACGCCCTGCAGGAGCA
CTTCCGCGCCCACAAGATCGACACCAAGGTGTCGGTGGTGCGCGGCCAGTTCACCTCGCAGCTGCGCCGC
CACTGGGGCATCGAGAAGACCCGCGACACCTACCACCACCACGCCGTGGACGCCCTGATCATCGCCGCCT
CGTCGCAGCTGAACCTGTGGAAGAAGCAGAAGAACACCCTGGTGTCGTACTCGGAGGACCAGCTGCTGGA
CATCGAGACCGGCGAGCTGATCTCGGACGACGAGTACAAGGAGTCGGTGTTCAAGGCCCCGTACCAGCAC
TTCGTGGACACCCTGAAGTCGAAGGAGTTCGAGGACTCGATCCTGTTCTCGTACCAGGTGGACTCGAAGT
TCAACCGCAAGATCTCGGACGCCACCATCTACGCCACCCGCCAGGCCAAGGTGGGCAAGGACAAGGCCGA
CGAGACCTACGTGCTGGGCAAGATCAAGGACATCTACACCCAGGACGGCTACGACGCCTTCATGAAGATC
TACAAGAAGGACAAGTCGAAGTTCCTGATGTACCGCCACGACCCGCAGACCTTCGAGAAGGTGATCGAGC
CGATCCTGGAGAACTACCCGAACAAGCAGATCAACGACAAGGGCAAGGAGGTGCCGTGCAACCCGTTCCT
GAAGTACAAGGAGGAGCACGGCTACATCCGCAAGTACTCGAAGAAGGGCAACGGCCCGGAGATCAAGTCG
CTGAAGTACTACGACTCGAAGCTGGGCAACCACATCGACATCACCCCGAAGGACTCGAACAACAAGGTGG
TGCTGCAGTCGGTGTCGCCGTGGCGCGCCGACGTGTACTTCAACAAGACCACCGGCAAGTACGAGATCCT
GGGCCTGAAGTACGCCGACCTGCAGTTCGACAAGGGCACCGGCACCTACAAGATCTCGCAGGAGAAGTAC
AACGACATCAAGAAGAAGGAGGGCGTGGACTCGGACTCGGAGTTCAAGTTCACCCTGTACAAGAACGACC
TGCTGCTGGTGAAGGACACCGAGACCAAGGAGCAGCAGCTGTTCCGCTTCCTGTCGCGCACCATGCCGAA
GCAGAAGCACTACGTGGAGCTGAAGCCGTACGACAAGCAGAAGTTCGAGGGCGGCGAGGCCCTGATCAAG
GTGCTGGGCAACGTGGCCAACTCGGGCCAGTGCAAGAAGGGCCTGGGCAAGTCGAACATCTCGATCTACA
AGGTGCGCACCGACGTGCTGGGCAACCAGCACATCATCAAGAACGAGGGCGACAAGCCGAAGCTGGACTT
CTAAATACTCTGGCCATTTTTCTTTACCGCCTTTGAGTGAGCTGATACCGCTCGCCGCAGCCGAACGACC
GAGCGCAACGCGTGCGGCCGCTGATTAGCTAAGCAGAAGGCCATCCTGACGGATGGCCTTTTTCTAGAAA
AAAAAAAAGCGCCGCAACTGCGGCGCTTTTTTTTTTTTAATTAAAGAAATATTGGATCGTCGGCACCGTC
ACGGCCGTGGGAGGCGGCACGATCCGCGACGTGATGATCGGCCGCATCCCCACGGTGCTGCGCAGTGAGC
TCTACGCCATCCCGGCGTTGATCTGTGCGTTCGCACGCACAGGCCCGGTGTGAGAAGGGTCTCTGACGAG
CGGGAGAACCCACCCGGGGTGGGCGAGTTTGTCCTGCGTGTGCTCGGTCGAGTAGGCTCTGGGAGTACCC
GTGTGTACGACCAGCACGGCATACATCATTTCGACGCCGAGAGATTCGCCGCCCGAAATGAGCACGATCC
GCATGGTACCATCAGGAGGAATCACTTCGCAATGTCTAGATTAGATAAAAGTAAAGTGATTAACAGCGCA
TTAGAGCTGCTTAATGAGGTCGGAATCGAAGGTTTAACAACCCGTAAACTCGCCCAGAAGCTTGGTGTAG
AGCAGCCTACATTGTATTGGCATGTAAAAAATAAGCGGGCCCTGCTCGACGCCTTAGCCATTGAGATGTT
AGATAGGCACCATACTCACTTTTGCCCTTTAGAAGGGGAAAGCTGGCAAGATTTTTTACGTAATAACGCT
AAAAGTTTTAGATGTGCTTTACTAAGTCATCGCGATGGAGCAAAAGTACATTTAGGTACACGGCCTACAG
AAAAACAGTATGAAACTCTCGAAAATCAATTAGCCTTTTTATGCCAACAAGGTTTTTCACTAGAGAACGC
GTTATATGCACTCAGCGCTGTGGGGCATTTTACCTTAGGTTGCGTATTGGAAGATCAAGAGCATCAAGTC
GCTAAAGAAGAAAGGGAAACACCTACTACTGATAGTATGCCGCCATTATTACGACAAGCTATCGAATTAT
TTGATCACCAAGGTGCAGAGCCAGCCTTCTTATTCGGCCTTGAATTGATCATCTGCGGATTAGAAAAACA
ACTTAAATGTGAAAGTGGGTCTTAATGACCATGGGCTAGCGCTTTAGCTAATTAATTTAAAATAAAAAAG
GGGACCTCTAGGGTCCCCAATTAAATAGTTAACACTAGTATTAAAAAAAAAAGCCCCGCGATTGCGGGGC
TTTTTTTTTTCGACGGCGAGGGTTCCGACCGCTGCAACTCCCGGTGCAACCTTGTCCCGGTCTATTCTCT
TCACTGCACCAGCTCCAATCTGGTGTGAATGCCCCTCGTCTGTTCGCGCAGGCGGGGGGCTCTATTCGTT
TGTCAGCATCGAAAGTAGCCAGATCAGGGATGCGTTGCAACCGCGTATGCCCAGGTCAGAAGAGTCGCAC
AAGAGTTGCAGACCCCTGGAAAGAAAAATGGCCAGAGGGCGAAAACACCCTCTGACCAGCGGAGCGGGCG
ACGGGAATCGAACCCGCGTAGCTAGTTTGGAAGAATGGGTGTCTGCCGACCACATATATGGGCCGGTCAA
GATAGGTTTTTACCCCCTCTCGGCTGCATCCTCTAAGTGGAAAGAAATTGCAGGTCGTAGAAGCGCGTTG
AAGCCTGAGAGTTGCACAGGAGTTGCAACCCGGTAGCCTTGTTCACGACGAGAGGAGACCTAGTTGGCAC
GTCGCGGATGGGGATCGCTGAAGACTCAGCGCAGCGGGAGGATCCAAGCCTCATACGTCAACCCGCAGGA
CGGTGTGAGGTACTACGCGCTGCAGACCTACGACAACAAGATGGACGCCGAAGCCTGGCTCGCGGGCGAG
AAGCGGCTCATCGAGATGGAGACCTGGACCCCTCCACAGGACCGGGCGAAGAAGGCAGCCGCCAGCGCCA
TCACGCTGGAGGAGTACACCCGGAAGTGGCTCGTGGAGCGCGACCTCGCAGACGGCACCAGGGATCTGTA
CAGCGGGCACGCGGAGCGCCGCATCTACCCGGTGCTAGGTGAAGTGGCGGTCACAGAGATGACGCCAGCT
CTGGTGCGTGCGTGGTGGGCCGGGATGGGTAGGAAGCACCCGACTGCCCGCCGGCATGCCTACAACGTCC
TCCGGGCGGTGATGAACACAGCGGTCGAGGACAAGCTGATCGCAGAGAACCCGTGCCGGATCGAGCAGAA
GGCAGCCGATGAGCGCGACGTAGAGGCGCTGACGCCTGAGGAGCTGGACATCGTCGCCGCTGAGATCTTC
GTGCACTACCGGATCGCGGCATACATCCTGGCGTGGACGAGCCTCCGGTTCGGAGAGCTGATCGAGCTTC
GCCGCAAGGACATCGTGGACGACGGCATGACGATGAAGCTCCGGGTGCGCCGTGGCGCTTCCCGCGTGGG
GAACAAGATCGTCGTTGGCAACGCCAAGACCGTCCGGTCGAAGCGTCCTGTGACGGTTCCGCCTCACGTC
GCGGAGATGATCCGAGCGCACATGAAGGACCGTACGAAGATGAACAAGGGCCCCGAGGCATTCCTGGTGA
CCACGACGCAGGGCAACCGGCTGTCGAAGTCCGCGTTCACCAAGTCGCTGAAGCGTGGCTACGCCAAGAT
CGGTCGGCCGGAACTCCGCATCCACGACCTCCGCGCTGTCGGCGCTACGTTCGCCGCTCAGGCAGGTGCG
ACGACCAAGGAGCTGATGGCCCGCCTCGGTCACACGACTCCTAGGATGGCGATGAAGTACCAGATGGCGT
CTGAGGCCCGCGACGAGGCTATCGCTGAGGCGATGTCCAAGCTGGCCAAGACCTCCTGAAACGCAAAAAG
CCCCCCTCCCAAGGACACTGAGTCCTAAAGAGGGGGGTTTCTTGTCAGTACGCGAAGAACCACGCCTGGC
CGCGAGCGCCAGCACCGCCGCTCTGTGCGGAGACCTGGGCACCAGCCCCGCCGCCGCCAGGAGCATTGCC
GTTCCCGCCAGCTAGCCACCTGACGTCGGGGGGGGGGGAAAGCCACGTTGTGTCTCAAAATCTCTGATGT
TACATTGCACAAGATAAAAATATATCATCATGAACAATAAAACTGTCTGCTTACATAAACAGTAATACAA
GGGGTGTTATGAGCCATATTCAACGGGAAACGTCTTGCTCGAGGCCGCGATTAAATTCCAACATGGATGC
TGATTTATATGGGTATAAATGGGCTCGCGATAATGTCGGGCAATCAGGTGCGACAATCTATCGCTTGTAT
GGGAAGCCCCATGCGCCAGAGTTGTTTCTGAAACATGGCAAAGGTAGCGTTGCCAATGATGTTACAGATG
AGATGGTCAGACTAAACTGGCTGACGGAATTTATGCCTCTTCCGACCATCAAGCATTTTATCCGTACTCC
TGATGATGCATGGTTACTCACCACTGCGATCCCCGGGAAAACAGCATTCCAGGTATTAGAAGAATATCCT
GATTCAGGTGAAAATATTGTTGATGCGCTGGCAGTGTTCCTGCGCCGGTTGCATTCGATTCCTGTTTGTA
ATTGTCCTTTTAACAGCGATCGCGTATTTCGCCTCGCTCAGGCGCAATCACGAATGAATAACGGTTTGGT
TGATGCGAGTGATTTTGATGACGAGCGTAATGGCTGGCCTGTTGAACAAGTCTGGAAAGAAATGCATAAT
CTTTTGCCATTCTCACCGGATTCAGTCGTCACTCATGGTGATTTCTCACTTGATAACCTTATTTTTGACG
AGGGGAAATTAATAGGTTGTATTGATGTTGGACGAGTCGGAATCGCAGACCGATACCAGGATCTTGCCAT
CCTATGGAACTGCCTCGGTGAGTTTTCTCCTTCATTACAGAAACGGCTTTTTCAAAAATATGGTATTGAT
AATCCTGATATGAATAAATTGCAGTTTCATTTGATGCTCGATGAGTTTTTCTAATCAGAATTGGTTAATT
GGTTGTAACACTGGCAGAGCATTACGCTGACTTGACGGGACGGCGGCTTTGTTGAATAAATCGAACTTTT
GCTGAGTTGAAGGATCAGATCACGCATCTTCCCGACAACGCAGACCGTTCCGTGGCAAAGCAAAAGTTCA
AAATCACCAACTGGTCCACCTACAACAAAGCTCTCACCAACCGTGGCTCCCTCACGATATC
